Addgene plasmid #103774: CFP-FRBx5
Purpose: expresses CFP-FRBx5 protein in mammalian cells
Depositing lab: Takanari Inoue. Depositing organization: Johns Hopkins University and School of Medicine. Publication: Intracellular production of hydrogels and synthetic RNA granules by multivalent molecular interactions. Nakamura H, Lee AA, Afshar AS, Watanabe S, Rho E, Razavi S, Suarez A, Lin YC, Tanigawa M, Huang B, DeRose R, Bobb D, Hong W, Gabelli SB, Goutsias J, Inoue T. Nat Mater. 2017 Nov 6. pii: nmat5006. doi: 10.1038/nmat5006. PubMed 29115293.
Backbone
  Vector backbone: pECFP-C1
  Backbone manufacturer: Clontech
  Backbone size w/o insert (bp): 4700
  Total vector size (bp): 6305
  Vector type: Mammalian Expression
Growth in bacteria
  Bacterial resistance: Kanamycin, 50 μg/mL
  Growth temperature: 37°C
  Growth strain: DH5alpha
  Copy number: Unknown
Gene/Insert
  Gene/Insert name: CFP-FRBx5
  Species: Synthetic
  Promoter: CMV
  Tag / fusion protein: ECFP
  Cloning method: Restriction Enzyme; 5′ cloning site BsrGI (not destroyed); 3′ cloning site XhoI (not destroyed)
  Sequencing primers: 5′ GGAGGTCTATATAAGCAGAGC
Terms and licenses: Academic/Nonprofit Terms; Industry Terms: Not Available to Industry
How to cite: CFP-FRBx5 was a gift from Takanari Inoue (Addgene plasmid # 103774 ; http://n2t.net/addgene:103774 ; RRID:Addgene_103774)
