[The description below was written by a language model from this plasmid's Addgene catalogue record and pLannotate feature annotations shown in this document.]
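Description:
CFP-FRBx5 is a mammalian expression plasmid of about 6.3 kb built on the Clontech pECFP-C1 backbone. It is propagated in E. coli through a high-copy ColE1/pUC-type origin and selected with kanamycin. The single NeoR/KanR gene (Tn5 aminoglycoside phosphotransferase) sits behind tandem bacterial (bla) and SV40 early promoters and ends with an HSV TK polyadenylation signal, so the same marker can confer kanamycin resistance in bacteria and G418 resistance in mammalian cells. An f1 origin is also present. The short large T antigen, ble and bGH poly(A) hits in the annotation are fragments, most likely incidental matches to backbone sequence rather than functional parts.

The payload is a synthetic fusion protein driven by the human CMV immediate-early enhancer and promoter and terminated by the SV40 poly(A) signal. ECFP lies at the N-terminus, followed in the same orientation by five tandem copies of the FRB domain separated by short spacers. This array was inserted between the BsrGI and XhoI sites downstream of the fluorescent protein. The feature annotation identifies each repeat as FRB*, the T2098L mutant of the FKBP-rapamycin binding domain of human FRAP (mTOR), which can bind synthetic rapamycin analogues such as AP21967; the catalogue fields themselves simply call it FRB. FRB heterodimerises with FKBP in the presence of rapamycin-type ligands, so a pentavalent FRB protein acts as a multivalent, cyan-labelled scaffold. In line with the associated publication on intracellular hydrogels and synthetic RNA granules formed by multivalent interactions, it is presumably co-expressed with a multivalent FKBP partner to trigger chemically inducible network formation in living cells, although the record does not name that partner.
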