Features (pLannotate 1.2.2; 19 found; start..end, strand, type, name):
     61..364     +  enhancer       CMV enhancer: human cytomegalovirus immediate early enhancer
    365..568     +  promoter       CMV promoter: human cytomegalovirus (CMV) immediate early promoter
    613..1329    +  CDS            ECFP: ECFP is a basic (constitutively fluorescent) cyan fluorescent protein published in 1996, derived from Aequorea victoria. It has low acid sensitivity.
   1342..1620    +  CDS            FRB*: T2098L mutant of FKBP-rapamycin binding domain of human FRAP binds synthetic ligands such as AP21967
   1711..1989    +  CDS            FRB*: T2098L mutant of FKBP-rapamycin binding domain of human FRAP binds synthetic ligands such as AP21967
   2032..2310    +  CDS            FRB*: T2098L mutant of FKBP-rapamycin binding domain of human FRAP binds synthetic ligands such as AP21967
   2353..2631    +  CDS            FRB*: T2098L mutant of FKBP-rapamycin binding domain of human FRAP binds synthetic ligands such as AP21967
   2674..2952    +  CDS            FRB*: T2098L mutant of FKBP-rapamycin binding domain of human FRAP binds synthetic ligands such as AP21967
   2953..2974    +  misc_feature   MCS (fragment): multiple cloning site
   2986..3070    +  CDS            large T antigen (fragment): large T antigen from SV40 (simian virus 40)
   3093..3214    +  polyA_signal   SV40 poly(A) signal: SV40 polyadenylation signal
   3248..3676    -  rep_origin     f1 ori (sequence partly withheld): f1 bacteriophage origin of replication; arrow indicates direction of (+) strand synthesis
   3703..3807    +  promoter       AmpR promoter: bla
   3809..4166    +  promoter       SV40 promoter: SV40 enhancer and early promoter
   4201..4995    +  CDS            NeoR/KanR: aminoglycoside phosphotransferase from Tn5; aph(3')-II (or nptII); confers resistance to neomycin, kanamycin, and G418 (Geneticin®)
   5016..5168    +  CDS            ble (fragment): BLE_KLEPN - Experimental evidence at protein level: Swiss-Prot protein existence level 1. Binding protein with a strong affinity to the bleomycin family of antibiotics. Binds to CL990; an antimitotic-antibiotic compound. From Klebsiella pneumoniae.
   5227..5274    +  polyA_signal   HSV TK poly(A) signal: herpes simplex virus thymidine kinase polyadenylation signal (Cole and Stacy, 1985)
   5365..5381    -  polyA_signal   bGH poly(A) signal (fragment): bovine growth hormone polyadenylation signal
   5603..6191    +  rep_origin     ori: high-copy-number ColE1/pMB1/pBR322/pUC origin of replication
>Addgene plasmid #103774 | CFP-FRBx5 | depositor full sequence | sequence record 196600 | CFP-FRBx5 sequence 6305 bps
TAGTTATTAATAGTAATCAATTACGGGGTCATTAGTTCATAGCCCATATATGGAGTTCCGCGTTACATAA
CTTACGGTAAATGGCCCGCCTGGCTGACCGCCCAACGACCCCCGCCCATTGACGTCAATAATGACGTATG
TTCCCATAGTAACGCCAATAGGGACTTTCCATTGACGTCAATGGGTGGAGTATTTACGGTAAACTGCCCA
CTTGGCAGTACATCAAGTGTATCATATGCCAAGTACGCCCCCTATTGACGTCAATGACGGTAAATGGCCC
GCCTGGCATTATGCCCAGTACATGACCTTATGGGACTTTCCTACTTGGCAGTACATCTACGTATTAGTCA
TCGCTATTACCATGGTGATGCGGTTTTGGCAGTACATCAATGGGCGTGGATAGCGGTTTGACTCACGGGG
ATTTCCAAGTCTCCACCCCATTGACGTCAATGGGAGTTTGTTTTGGCACCAAAATCAACGGGACTTTCCA
AAATGTCGTAACAACTCCGCCCCATTGACGCAAATGGGCGGTAGGCGTGTACGGTGGGAGGTCTATATAA
GCAGAGCTGGTTTAGTGAACCGTCAGATCCGCTAGCGCTACCGGTCGCCACCATGGTGAGCAAGGGCGAG
GAGCTGTTCACCGGGGTGGTGCCCATCCTGGTCGAGCTGGACGGCGACGTAAACGGCCACAAGTTCAGCG
TGTCCGGCGAGGGCGAGGGCGATGCCACCTACGGCAAGCTGACCCTGAAGTTCATCTGCACCACCGGCAA
GCTGCCCGTGCCCTGGCCCACCCTCGTGACCACCCTGACCTGGGGCGTGCAGTGCTTCAGCCGCTACCCC
GACCACATGAAGCAGCACGACTTCTTCAAGTCCGCCATGCCCGAAGGCTACGTCCAGGAGCGCACCATCT
TCTTCAAGGACGACGGCAACTACAAGACCCGCGCCGAGGTGAAGTTCGAGGGCGACACCCTGGTGAACCG
CATCGAGCTGAAGGGCATCGACTTCAAGGAGGACGGCAACATCCTGGGGCACAAGCTGGAGTACAACTAC
ATCAGCCACAACGTCTATATCACCGCCGACAAGCAGAAGAACGGCATCAAGGCCAACTTCAAGATCCGCC
ACAACATCGAGGACGGCAGCGTGCAGCTCGCCGACCACTACCAGCAGAACACCCCCATCGGCGACGGCCC
CGTGCTGCTGCCCGACAACCACTACCTGAGCACCCAGTCCGCCCTGAGCAAAGACCCCAACGAGAAGCGC
GATCACATGGTCCTGCTGGAGTTCGTGACCGCCGCCGGGATCACTCTCGGCATGGACGAGCTGTACAAGG
GAGCAAGTGGAATCCTCTGGCATGAGATGTGGCATGAAGGCCTGGAAGAGGCATCTCGTTTGTACTTTGG
GGAAAGGAACGTGAAAGGCATGTTTGAGGTGCTGGAGCCCTTGCATGCTATGATGGAACGGGGCCCCCAG
ACTCTGAAGGAAACATCCTTTAATCAGGCCTATGGTCGAGATTTAATGGAGGCCCAAGAGTGGTGCAGGA
AGTACATGAAATCAGGGAATGTCAAGGACCTCCTCCAAGCCTGGGACCTCTATTATCATGTGTTCCGACG
AATCTCAAAGAGTGCTGGTGGTAGTGCTGGTGGTAGTGCTGGTGGTACTGGTGGTCCTCGAGCTAGTGCT
GGTGGTAGTGCTGGTGGTAGTGCTGGTGGTATCCTCTGGCATGAGATGTGGCATGAAGGCCTGGAAGAGG
CATCTCGTTTGTACTTTGGGGAAAGGAACGTGAAAGGCATGTTTGAGGTGCTGGAGCCCTTGCATGCTAT
GATGGAACGGGGCCCCCAGACTCTGAAGGAAACATCCTTTAATCAGGCCTATGGTCGAGATTTAATGGAG
GCCCAAGAGTGGTGCAGGAAGTACATGAAATCAGGGAATGTCAAGGACCTCCTCCAAGCCTGGGACCTCT
ATTATCATGTGTTCCGACGAATCTCAAAGAAGCTTAGTGCTGGTGGTAGTGCTGGTGGTAGTGCTGGTGG
TATCCTCTGGCATGAGATGTGGCATGAAGGCCTGGAAGAGGCATCTCGTTTGTACTTTGGGGAAAGGAAC
GTGAAAGGCATGTTTGAGGTGCTGGAGCCCTTGCATGCTATGATGGAACGGGGCCCCCAGACTCTGAAGG
AAACATCCTTTAATCAGGCCTATGGTCGAGATTTAATGGAGGCCCAAGAGTGGTGCAGGAAGTACATGAA
ATCAGGGAATGTCAAGGACCTCCTCCAAGCCTGGGACCTCTATTATCATGTGTTCCGACGAATCTCAAAG
GAATTCAGTGCTGGTGGTAGTGCTGGTGGTAGTGCTGGTGGTATCCTCTGGCATGAGATGTGGCATGAAG
GCCTGGAAGAGGCATCTCGTTTGTACTTTGGGGAAAGGAACGTGAAAGGCATGTTTGAGGTGCTGGAGCC
CTTGCATGCTATGATGGAACGGGGCCCCCAGACTCTGAAGGAAACATCCTTTAATCAGGCCTATGGTCGA
GATTTAATGGAGGCCCAAGAGTGGTGCAGGAAGTACATGAAATCAGGGAATGTCAAGGACCTCCTCCAAG
CCTGGGACCTCTATTATCATGTGTTCCGACGAATCTCAAAGGTCGACAGTGCTGGTGGTAGTGCTGGTGG
TAGTGCTGGTGGTATCCTCTGGCATGAGATGTGGCATGAAGGCCTGGAAGAGGCATCTCGTTTGTACTTT
GGGGAAAGGAACGTGAAAGGCATGTTTGAGGTGCTGGAGCCCTTGCATGCTATGATGGAACGGGGCCCCC
AGACTCTGAAGGAAACATCCTTTAATCAGGCCTATGGTCGAGATTTAATGGAGGCCCAAGAGTGGTGCAG
GAAGTACATGAAATCAGGGAATGTCAAGGACCTCCTCCAAGCCTGGGACCTCTATTATCATGTGTTCCGA
CGAATCTCAAAGCCGCGGGCCCGGGATCCACCGGATCTAGATAACTGATCATAATCAGCCATACCACATT
TGTAGAGGTTTTACTTGCTTTAAAAAACCTCCCACACCTCCCCCTGAACCTGAAACATAAAATGAATGCA
ATTGTTGTTGTTAACTTGTTTATTGCAGCTTATAATGGTTACAAATAAAGCAATAGCATCACAAATTTCA
CAAATAAAGCATTTTTTTCACTGCATTCTAGTTGTGGTTTGTCCAAACTCATCAATGTATCTTAAGGCGT
AAATTGTAAGCGTTAATATTTTGTTAAAATTCGCGTTAAATTTTTGTTAAATCAGCTCATTTTTTAACCA
ATAGGCCGAAATCGGCAAAATCCCTTATAAATCAAAAGAATAGACCGAGATAGGGT
[37 nt withheld, positions 3347-3383]
AAAGAACGTGGACTCCAACGTCAAAGG
[49 nt withheld, positions 3411-3459]
T
[91 nt withheld, positions 3461-3551]
G
[124 nt withheld, positions 3553-3676]
CAGGTGGCACTTTTCGGGGAAATGTGCGCGGAACCCCTATTTGTTTATTTTTCTAAATACATTCAAATAT
GTATCCGCTCATGAGACAATAACCCTGATAAATGCTTCAATAATATTGAAAAAGGAAGAGTCCTGAGGCG
GAAAGAACCAGCTGTGGAATGTGTGTCAGTTAGGGTGTGGAAAGTCCCCAGGCTCCCCAGCAGGCAGAAG
TATGCAAAGCATGCATCTCAATTAGTCAGCAACCAGGTGTGGAAAGTCCCCAGGCTCCCCAGCAGGCAGA
AGTATGCAAAGCATGCATCTCAATTAGTCAGCAACCATAGTCCCGCCCCTAACTCCGCCCATCCCGCCCC
TAACTCCGCCCAGTTCCGCCCATTCTCCGCCCCATGGCTGACTAATTTTTTTTATTTATGCAGAGGCCGA
GGCCGCCTCGGCCTCTGAGCTATTCCAGAAGTAGTGAGGAGGCTTTTTTGGAGGCCTAGGCTTTTGCAAA
GATCGATCAAGAGACAGGATGAGGATCGTTTCGCATGATTGAACAAGATGGATTGCACGCAGGTTCTCCG
GCCGCTTGGGTGGAGAGGCTATTCGGCTATGACTGGGCACAACAGACAATCGGCTGCTCTGATGCCGCCG
TGTTCCGGCTGTCAGCGCAGGGGCGCCCGGTTCTTTTTGTCAAGACCGACCTGTCCGGTGCCCTGAATGA
ACTGCAAGACGAGGCAGCGCGGCTATCGTGGCTGGCCACGACGGGCGTTCCTTGCGCAGCTGTGCTCGAC
GTTGTCACTGAAGCGGGAAGGGACTGGCTGCTATTGGGCGAAGTGCCGGGGCAGGATCTCCTGTCATCTC
ACCTTGCTCCTGCCGAGAAAGTATCCATCATGGCTGATGCAATGCGGCGGCTGCATACGCTTGATCCGGC
TACCTGCCCATTCGACCACCAAGCGAAACATCGCATCGAGCGAGCACGTACTCGGATGGAAGCCGGTCTT
GTCGATCAGGATGATCTGGACGAAGAGCATCAGGGGCTCGCGCCAGCCGAACTGTTCGCCAGGCTCAAGG
CGAGCATGCCCGACGGCGAGGATCTCGTCGTGACCCATGGCGATGCCTGCTTGCCGAATATCATGGTGGA
AAATGGCCGCTTTTCTGGATTCATCGACTGTGGCCGGCTGGGTGTGGCGGACCGCTATCAGGACATAGCG
TTGGCTACCCGTGATATTGCTGAAGAGCTTGGCGGCGAATGGGCTGACCGCTTCCTCGTGCTTTACGGTA
TCGCCGCTCCCGATTCGCAGCGCATCGCCTTCTATCGCCTTCTTGACGAGTTCTTCTGAGCGGGACTCTG
GGGTTCGAAATGACCGACCAAGCGACGCCCAACCTGCCATCACGAGATTTCGATTCCACCGCCGCCTTCT
ATGAAAGGTTGGGCTTCGGAATCGTTTTCCGGGACGCCGGCTGGATGATCCTCCAGCGCGGGGATCTCAT
GCTGGAGTTCTTCGCCCACCCTAGGGGGAGGCTAACTGAAACACGGAAGGAGACAATACCGGAAGGAACC
CGCGCTATGACGGCAATAAAAAGACAGAATAAAACGCACGGTGTTGGGTCGTTTGTTCATAAACGCGGGG
TTCGGTCCCAGGGCTGGCACTCTGTCGATACCCCACCGAGACCCCATTGGGGCCAATACGCCCGCGTTTC
TTCCTTTTCCCCACCCCACCCCCCAAGTTCGGGTGAAGGCCCAGGGCTCGCAGCCAACGTCGGGGCGGCA
GGCCCTGCCATAGCCTCAGGTTACTCATATATACTTTAGATTGATTTAAAACTTCATTTTTAATTTAAAA
GGATCTAGGTGAAGATCCTTTTTGATAATCTCATGACCAAAATCCCTTAACGTGAGTTTTCGTTCCACTG
AGCGTCAGACCCCGTAGAAAAGATCAAAGGATCTTCTTGAGATCCTTTTTTTCTGCGCGTAATCTGCTGC
TTGCAAACAAAAAAACCACCGCTACCAGCGGTGGTTTGTTTGCCGGATCAAGAGCTACCAACTCTTTTTC
CGAAGGTAACTGGCTTCAGCAGAGCGCAGATACCAAATACTGTCCTTCTAGTGTAGCCGTAGTTAGGCCA
CCACTTCAAGAACTCTGTAGCACCGCCTACATACCTCGCTCTGCTAATCCTGTTACCAGTGGCTGCTGCC
AGTGGCGATAAGTCGTGTCTTACCGGGTTGGACTCAAGACGATAGTTACCGGATAAGGCGCAGCGGTCGG
GCTGAACGGGGGGTTCGTGCACACAGCCCAGCTTGGAGCGAACGACCTACACCGAACTGAGATACCTACA
GCGTGAGCTATGAGAAAGCGCCACGCTTCCCGAAGGGAGAAAGGCGGACAGGTATCCGGTAAGCGGCAGG
GTCGGAACAGGAGAGCGCACGAGGGAGCTTCCAGGGGGAAACGCCTGGTATCTTTATAGTCCTGTCGGGT
TTCGCCACCTCTGACTTGAGCGTCGATTTTTGTGATGCTCGTCAGGGGGGCGGAGCCTATGGAAAAACGC
CAGCAACGCGGCCTTTTTACGGTTCCTGGCCTTTTGCTGGCCTTTTGCTCACATGTTCTTTCCTGCGTTA
TCCCCTGATTCTGTGGATAACCGTATTACCGCCATGCAT
