Features (pLannotate 1.2.2; 19 found; start..end, strand, type, name):
     61..364     +  enhancer       CMV enhancer: human cytomegalovirus immediate early enhancer
    365..568     +  promoter       CMV promoter: human cytomegalovirus (CMV) immediate early promoter
    613..1329    +  CDS            ECFP: ECFP is a basic (constitutively fluorescent) cyan fluorescent protein published in 1996, derived from Aequorea victoria. It has low acid sensitivity.
   1342..1620    +  CDS            FRB*: T2098L mutant of FKBP-rapamycin binding domain of human FRAP binds synthetic ligands such as AP21967
   1711..1989    +  CDS            FRB*: T2098L mutant of FKBP-rapamycin binding domain of human FRAP binds synthetic ligands such as AP21967
   2032..2310    +  CDS            FRB*: T2098L mutant of FKBP-rapamycin binding domain of human FRAP binds synthetic ligands such as AP21967
   2353..2631    +  CDS            FRB*: T2098L mutant of FKBP-rapamycin binding domain of human FRAP binds synthetic ligands such as AP21967
   2674..2952    +  CDS            FRB*: T2098L mutant of FKBP-rapamycin binding domain of human FRAP binds synthetic ligands such as AP21967
   2953..2974    +  misc_feature   MCS (fragment): multiple cloning site
   2986..3070    +  CDS            large T antigen (fragment): large T antigen from SV40 (simian virus 40)
   3093..3214    +  polyA_signal   SV40 poly(A) signal: SV40 polyadenylation signal
   3248..3676    -  rep_origin     f1 ori (sequence partly withheld): f1 bacteriophage origin of replication; arrow indicates direction of (+) strand synthesis
   3703..3807    +  promoter       AmpR promoter: bla
   3809..4166    +  promoter       SV40 promoter: SV40 enhancer and early promoter
   4201..4995    +  CDS            NeoR/KanR: aminoglycoside phosphotransferase from Tn5; aph(3')-II (or nptII); confers resistance to neomycin, kanamycin, and G418 (Geneticin®)
   5016..5168    +  CDS            ble (fragment): BLE_KLEPN - Experimental evidence at protein level: Swiss-Prot protein existence level 1. Binding protein with a strong affinity to the bleomycin family of antibiotics. Binds to CL990; an antimitotic-antibiotic compound. From Klebsiella pneumoniae.
   5227..5274    +  polyA_signal   HSV TK poly(A) signal: herpes simplex virus thymidine kinase polyadenylation signal (Cole and Stacy, 1985)
   5365..5381    -  polyA_signal   bGH poly(A) signal (fragment): bovine growth hormone polyadenylation signal
   5603..6191    +  rep_origin     ori: high-copy-number ColE1/pMB1/pBR322/pUC origin of replication
>Addgene plasmid #103774 | CFP-FRBx5 | addgene full sequence | sequence record 199174 | Addgene NGS Result
TAGTTATTAATAGTAATCAATTACGGGGTCATTAGTTCATAGCCCATATATGGAGTTCCGCGTTACATAA
CTTACGGTAAATGGCCCGCCTGGCTGACCGCCCAACGACCCCCGCCCATTGACGTCAATAATGACGTATG
TTCCCATAGTAACGCCAATAGGGACTTTCCATTGACGTCAATGGGTGGAGTATTTACGGTAAACTGCCCA
CTTGGCAGTACATCAAGTGTATCATATGCCAAGTACGCCCCCTATTGACGTCAATGACGGTAAATGGCCC
GCCTGGCATTATGCCCAGTACATGACCTTATGGGACTTTCCTACTTGGCAGTACATCTACGTATTAGTCA
TCGCTATTACCATGGTGATGCGGTTTTGGCAGTACATCAATGGGCGTGGATAGCGGTTTGACTCACGGGG
ATTTCCAAGTCTCCACCCCATTGACGTCAATGGGAGTTTGTTTTGGCACCAAAATCAACGGGACTTTCCA
AAATGTCGTAACAACTCCGCCCCATTGACGCAAATGGGCGGTAGGCGTGTACGGTGGGAGGTCTATATAA
GCAGAGCTGGTTTAGTGAACCGTCAGATCCGCTAGCGCTACCGGTCGCCACCATGGTGAGCAAGGGCGAG
GAGCTGTTCACCGGGGTGGTGCCCATCCTGGTCGAGCTGGACGGCGACGTAAACGGCCACAAGTTCAGCG
TGTCCGGCGAGGGCGAGGGCGATGCCACCTACGGCAAGCTGACCCTGAAGTTCATCTGCACCACCGGCAA
GCTGCCCGTGCCCTGGCCCACCCTCGTGACCACCCTGACCTGGGGCGTGCAGTGCTTCAGCCGCTACCCC
GACCACATGAAGCAGCACGACTTCTTCAAGTCCGCCATGCCCGAAGGCTACGTCCAGGAGCGCACCATCT
TCTTCAAGGACGACGGCAACTACAAGACCCGCGCCGAGGTGAAGTTCGAGGGCGACACCCTGGTGAACCG
CATCGAGCTGAAGGGCATCGACTTCAAGGAGGACGGCAACATCCTGGGGCACAAGCTGGAGTACAACTAC
ATCAGCCACAACGTCTATATCACCGCCGACAAGCAGAAGAACGGCATCAAGGCCAACTTCAAGATCCGCC
ACAACATCGAGGACGGCAGCGTGCAGCTCGCCGACCACTACCAGCAGAACACCCCCATCGGCGACGGCCC
CGTGCTGCTGCCCGACAACCACTACCTGAGCACCCAGTCCGCCCTGAGCAAAGACCCCAACGAGAAGCGC
GATCACATGGTCCTGCTGGAGTTCGTGACCGCCGCCGGGATCACTCTCGGCATGGACGAGCTGTACAAGG
GAGCAAGTGGAATCCTCTGGCATGAGATGTGGCATGAAGGCCTGGAAGAGGCATCTCGTTTGTACTTTGG
GGAAAGGAACGTGAAAGGCATGTTTGAGGTGCTGGAGCCCTTGCATGCTATGATGGAACGGGGCCCCCAG
ACTCTGAAGGAAACATCCTTTAATCAGGCCTATGGTCGAGATTTAATGGAGGCCCAAGAGTGGTGCAGGA
AGTACATGAAATCAGGGAATGTCAAGGACCTCCTCCAAGCCTGGGACCTCTATTATCATGTGTTCCGACG
AATCTCAAAGAGTGCTGGTGGTAGTGCTGGTGGTAGTGCTGGTGGTACTGGTGGTCCTCGAGCTAGTGCT
GGTGGTAGTGCTGGTGGTAGTGCTGGTGGTATCCTCTGGCATGAGATGTGGCATGAAGGCCTGGAAGAGG
CATCTCGTTTGTACTTTGGGGAAAGGAACGTGAAAGGCATGTTTGAGGTGCTGGAGCCCTTGCATGCTAT
GATGGAACGGGGCCCCCAGACTCTGAAGGAAACATCCTTTAATCAGGCCTATGGTCGAGATTTAATGGAG
GCCCAAGAGTGGTGCAGGAAGTACATGAAATCAGGGAATGTCAAGGACCTCCTCCAAGCCTGGGACCTCT
ATTATCATGTGTTCCGACGAATCTCAAAGAAGCTTAGTGCTGGTGGTAGTGCTGGTGGTAGTGCTGGTGG
TATCCTCTGGCATGAGATGTGGCATGAAGGCCTGGAAGAGGCATCTCGTTTGTACTTTGGGGAAAGGAAC
GTGAAAGGCATGTTTGAGGTGCTGGAGCCCTTGCATGCTATGATGGAACGGGGCCCCCAGACTCTGAAGG
AAACATCCTTTAATCAGGCCTATGGTCGAGATTTAATGGAGGCCCAAGAGTGGTGCAGGAAGTACATGAA
ATCAGGGAATGTCAAGGACCTCCTCCAAGCCTGGGACCTCTATTATCATGTGTTCCGACGAATCTCAAAG
GAATTCAGTGCTGGTGGTAGTGCTGGTGGTAGTGCTGGTGGTATCCTCTGGCATGAGATGTGGCATGAAG
GCCTGGAAGAGGCATCTCGTTTGTACTTTGGGGAAAGGAACGTGAAAGGCATGTTTGAGGTGCTGGAGCC
CTTGCATGCTATGATGGAACGGGGCCCCCAGACTCTGAAGGAAACATCCTTTAATCAGGCCTATGGTCGA
GATTTAATGGAGGCCCAAGAGTGGTGCAGGAAGTACATGAAATCAGGGAATGTCAAGGACCTCCTCCAAG
CCTGGGACCTCTATTATCATGTGTTCCGACGAATCTCAAAGGTCGACAGTGCTGGTGGTAGTGCTGGTGG
TAGTGCTGGTGGTATCCTCTGGCATGAGATGTGGCATGAAGGCCTGGAAGAGGCATCTCGTTTGTACTTT
GGGGAAAGGAACGTGAAAGGCATGTTTGAGGTGCTGGAGCCCTTGCATGCTATGATGGAACGGGGCCCCC
AGACTCTGAAGGAAACATCCTTTAATCAGGCCTATGGTCGAGATTTAATGGAGGCCCAAGAGTGGTGCAG
GAAGTACATGAAATCAGGGAATGTCAAGGACCTCCTCCAAGCCTGGGACCTCTATTATCATGTGTTCCGA
CGAATCTCAAAGCCGCGGGCCCGGGATCCACCGGATCTAGATAACTGATCATAATCAGCCATACCACATT
TGTAGAGGTTTTACTTGCTTTAAAAAACCTCCCACACCTCCCCCTGAACCTGAAACATAAAATGAATGCA
ATTGTTGTTGTTAACTTGTTTATTGCAGCTTATAATGGTTACAAATAAAGCAATAGCATCACAAATTTCA
CAAATAAAGCATTTTTTTCACTGCATTCTAGTTGTGGTTTGTCCAAACTCATCAATGTATCTTAAGGCGT
AAATTGTAAGCGTTAATATTTTGTTAAAATTCGCGTTAAATTTTTGTTAAATCAGCTCATTTTTTAACCA
ATAGGCCGAAATCGGCAAAATCCCTTATAAATCAAAAGAATAGACCGAGATAGGGT
[37 nt withheld, positions 3347-3383]
AAAGAACGTGGACTCCAACGTCAAAGG
[49 nt withheld, positions 3411-3459]
T
[91 nt withheld, positions 3461-3551]
G
[124 nt withheld, positions 3553-3676]
CAGGTGGCACTTTTCGGGGAAATGTGCGCGGAACCCCTATTTGTTTATTTTTCTAAATACATTCAAATAT
GTATCCGCTCATGAGACAATAACCCTGATAAATGCTTCAATAATATTGAAAAAGGAAGAGTCCTGAGGCG
GAAAGAACCAGCTGTGGAATGTGTGTCAGTTAGGGTGTGGAAAGTCCCCAGGCTCCCCAGCAGGCAGAAG
TATGCAAAGCATGCATCTCAATTAGTCAGCAACCAGGTGTGGAAAGTCCCCAGGCTCCCCAGCAGGCAGA
AGTATGCAAAGCATGCATCTCAATTAGTCAGCAACCATAGTCCCGCCCCTAACTCCGCCCATCCCGCCCC
TAACTCCGCCCAGTTCCGCCCATTCTCCGCCCCATGGCTGACTAATTTTTTTTATTTATGCAGAGGCCGA
GGCCGCCTCGGCCTCTGAGCTATTCCAGAAGTAGTGAGGAGGCTTTTTTGGAGGCCTAGGCTTTTGCAAA
GATCGATCAAGAGACAGGATGAGGATCGTTTCGCATGATTGAACAAGATGGATTGCACGCAGGTTCTCCG
GCCGCTTGGGTGGAGAGGCTATTCGGCTATGACTGGGCACAACAGACAATCGGCTGCTCTGATGCCGCCG
TGTTCCGGCTGTCAGCGCAGGGGCGCCCGGTTCTTTTTGTCAAGACCGACCTGTCCGGTGCCCTGAATGA
ACTGCAAGACGAGGCAGCGCGGCTATCGTGGCTGGCCACGACGGGCGTTCCTTGCGCAGCTGTGCTCGAC
GTTGTCACTGAAGCGGGAAGGGACTGGCTGCTATTGGGCGAAGTGCCGGGGCAGGATCTCCTGTCATCTC
ACCTTGCTCCTGCCGAGAAAGTATCCATCATGGCTGATGCAATGCGGCGGCTGCATACGCTTGATCCGGC
TACCTGCCCATTCGACCACCAAGCGAAACATCGCATCGAGCGAGCACGTACTCGGATGGAAGCCGGTCTT
GTCGATCAGGATGATCTGGACGAAGAGCATCAGGGGCTCGCGCCAGCCGAACTGTTCGCCAGGCTCAAGG
CGAGCATGCCCGACGGCGAGGATCTCGTCGTGACCCATGGCGATGCCTGCTTGCCGAATATCATGGTGGA
AAATGGCCGCTTTTCTGGATTCATCGACTGTGGCCGGCTGGGTGTGGCGGACCGCTATCAGGACATAGCG
TTGGCTACCCGTGATATTGCTGAAGAGCTTGGCGGCGAATGGGCTGACCGCTTCCTCGTGCTTTACGGTA
TCGCCGCTCCCGATTCGCAGCGCATCGCCTTCTATCGCCTTCTTGACGAGTTCTTCTGAGCGGGACTCTG
GGGTTCGAAATGACCGACCAAGCGACGCCCAACCTGCCATCACGAGATTTCGATTCCACCGCCGCCTTCT
ATGAAAGGTTGGGCTTCGGAATCGTTTTCCGGGACGCCGGCTGGATGATCCTCCAGCGCGGGGATCTCAT
GCTGGAGTTCTTCGCCCACCCTAGGGGGAGGCTAACTGAAACACGGAAGGAGACAATACCGGAAGGAACC
CGCGCTATGACGGCAATAAAAAGACAGAATAAAACGCACGGTGTTGGGTCGTTTGTTCATAAACGCGGGG
TTCGGTCCCAGGGCTGGCACTCTGTCGATACCCCACCGAGACCCCATTGGGGCCAATACGCCCGCGTTTC
TTCCTTTTCCCCACCCCACCCCCCAAGTTCGGGTGAAGGCCCAGGGCTCGCAGCCAACGTCGGGGCGGCA
GGCCCTGCCATAGCCTCAGGTTACTCATATATACTTTAGATTGATTTAAAACTTCATTTTTAATTTAAAA
GGATCTAGGTGAAGATCCTTTTTGATAATCTCATGACCAAAATCCCTTAACGTGAGTTTTCGTTCCACTG
AGCGTCAGACCCCGTAGAAAAGATCAAAGGATCTTCTTGAGATCCTTTTTTTCTGCGCGTAATCTGCTGC
TTGCAAACAAAAAAACCACCGCTACCAGCGGTGGTTTGTTTGCCGGATCAAGAGCTACCAACTCTTTTTC
CGAAGGTAACTGGCTTCAGCAGAGCGCAGATACCAAATACTGTTCTTCTAGTGTAGCCGTAGTTAGGCCA
CCACTTCAAGAACTCTGTATCACCGCCTACATACCTCGCTCTGCTAATCCTGTTACCAGTGGCTGCTGCC
AGTGGCGATAAGTCGTGTCTTACCGGGTTGGACTCAAGACGATAGTTACCGGATAAGGCGCAGCGGTCGG
GCTGAACGGGGGGTTCGTGCACACAGCCCAGCTTGGAGCGAACGACCTACACCGAACTGAGATACCTACA
GCGTGAGCTATGAGAAAGCGCCACGCTTCCCGAAGGGAGAAAGGCGGACAGGTATCCGGTAAGCGGCAGG
GTCGGAACAGGAGAGCGCACGAGGGAGCTTCCAGGGGGAAACGCCTGGTATCTTTATAGTCCTGTCGGGT
TTCGCCACCTCTGACTTGAGCGTCGATTTTTGTGATGCTCGTCAGGGGGGCGGAGCCTATGGAAAAACGC
CAGCAACGCGGCCTTTTTACGGTTCCTGGCCTTTTGCTGGCCTTTTGCTCACATGTTCTTTCCTGCGTTA
TCCCCTGATTCTGTGGATAACCGTATTACCGCCATGCAT
